>Addgene plasmid #120599 | Smp_105220-Cd4-bio-His | addgene full sequence | sequence record 234143 | Addgene NGS Result
GACATTGATTATTGACTAGTTATTAATAGTAATCAATTACGGGGTCATTAGTTCATAGCCCATATATGGA
GTTCCGCGTTACATAACTTACGGTAAATGGCCCGCCTGGCTGACCGCCCAACGACCCCCGCCCATTGACG
TCAATAATGACGTATGTTCCCATAGTAACGCCAATAGGGACTTTCCATTGACGTCAATGGGTGGAGTATT
TACGGTAAACTGCCCACTTGGCAGTACATCAAGTGTATCATATGCCAAGTCCGCCCCCTATTGACGTCAA
TGACGGTAAATGGCCCGCCTGGCATTATGCCCAGTACATGACCTTACGGGACTTTCCTACTTGGCAGTAC
ATCTACGTATTAGTCATCGCTATTACCATGGTGATGCGGTTTTGGCAGTACACCAATGGGCGTGGATAGC
GGTTTGACTCACGGGGATTTCCAAGTCTCCACCCCATTGACGTCAATGGGAGTTTGTTTTGGCACCAAAA
TCAACGGGACTTTCCAAAATGTCGTAATAACCCCGCCCCGTTGACGCAAATGGGCGGTAGGCGTGTACGG
TGGGAGGTCTATATAAGCAGAGCTCGTTTAGTGAACCGTCAGATCCTCACTCTCTTCCGCATCGCTGTCT
GCGAGGGCCAGCTGTTGGGCTCGCGGTTGAGGACAAACTCTTCGCGGTCTTTCCAGTACTCTTGGATCGG
AAACCCGTCGGCCTCCGAACGGTACTCCGCCACCGAGGGACCTGAGCGAGTCCGCATCGACCGGATCGGA
AAACCTCTCGAGAAAGGCGTCTAACCAGTCACAGTCGCAAGGTAGGCTGAGCACCGTGGCGGGCGGCAGC
GGGTGGCGGTCGGGGTTGTTTCTGGCGGAGGTGCTGCTGATGATGTAATTAAAGTAGGCGGTCTTGAGAC
GGCGGATGGTCGAGGTGAGGTGTGGCAGGCTTGAGATCCAGCTGTTGGGGTGAGTACTCCCTCTCAAAAG
CGGGCATTACTTCTGCGCTAAGATTGTCAGTTTCCAAAAACGAGGAGGATTTGATATTCACCTGGCCCGA
TCTGGCCATACACTTGAGTGACAATGACATCCACTTTGCCTTTCTCTCCACAGGTGTCCACTCCCAGGTC
CAAGTTTGCCACCATGGAGTTTCAGACCCAGGTACTCATGTCCCTGCTGCTCTGCATGTCTGGTGCGGCC
GCCATCAAGAACAAGAAAGTGAAGTGCTACCGGTGCAGCGACTGCCCCAACCCCTTCGACAAGACCCAGA
TCACCGAGCTGGGCAACTGCAACTTCTGCCGGACCGTGTACACCTACCGGGACGAGGACAACTACCGGAT
CGCCAAGGACTGCGTGGCCAGCTGCGTGCCCCAGGACAGAAGAGGCGGAAAGGCCGGCCTGGTCACCGAG
TGCTGCGACGAGGACTACTGCAACGCCAGCCCTGGCGCGCCGTCGACCTCCATCACGGCCTATAAGAGTG
AGGGGGAGTCAGCGGAGTTCTCCTTCCCACTCAACCTTGGAGAGGAAAGCCTGCAGGGAGAGTTGAGATG
GAAGGCAGAGAAGGCTCCTTCTTCCCAGTCCTGGATCACCTTCTCCCTAAAGAACCAAAAGGTGTCTGTG
CAGAAGTCTACTAGCAACCCCAAGTTCCAGCTGTCCGAAACGCTCCCACTCACCCTTCAGATACCCCAGG
TCTCCCTTCAGTTTGCTGGTTCTGGCAACCTGACCCTGACTCTGGACAGAGGGATACTGTATCAGGAAGT
GAACCTGGTGGTGATGAAAGTGACTCAGCCCGACAGCAACACTTTGACCTGTGAGGTGATGGGACCCACC
TCACCCAAGATGAGACTGATCTTGAAGCAGGAGAATCAGGAGGCCAGGGTCTCCAGGCAGGAGAAAGTGA
TTCAAGTGCAGGCCCCTGAAGCAGGGGTGTGGCAATGTCTACTGAGTGAAGGTGAAGAGGTCAAGATGGA
CTCCAAGATCCAGGTTTTATCCAAAGGGTTGAATTCCGGCAGCCTGCACCACATCCTGGACGCCCAGAAG
ATGCTGTGGAACCACAGGGACAGGAACCTGCCTCCTCTGGCCCCTCTGGGCCCCCACCACCATCACCACC
ATTGAGTCTAGACACGTGATTAATTAAGGATCCCCCGACCTCGACCTCTGGCTAATAAAGGAAATTTATT
TTCATTGCAATAGTGTGTTGGAATTTTTTGTGTCTCTCACTCGGAAGGACATATGGGAGGGCAAATCATT
TGGTCGAGATCCCTCGGAGATCTCTAGCTAGAGGATCGATCCCCGCCCCGGACGAACTAAACCTGACTAC
GACATCTCTGCCCCTTCTTCGCGGGGCAGTGCATGTAATCCCTTCAGTTGGTTGGTACAACTTGCCAACT
GGGCCCTGTTCCACATGTGACACGGGGGGGGACCAAACACAAAGGGGTTCTCTGACTGTAGTTGACATCC
TTATAAATGGATGTGCACATTTGCCAACACTGAGTGGCTTTCATCCTGGAGCAGACTTTGCAGTCTGTGG
ACTGCAACACAACATTGCCTTTATGTGTAACTCTTGGCTGAAGCTCTTACACCAATGCTGGGGGACATGT
ACCTCCCAGGGGCCCAGGAAGACTACGGGAGGCTACACCAACGTCAATCAGAGGGGCCTGTGTAGCTACC
GATAAGCGGACCCTCAAGAGGGCATTAGCAATAGTGTTTATAAGGCCCCCTTGTTAACCCTAAACGGGTA
GCATATGCTTCCCGGGTAGTAGTATATACTATCCAGACTAACCCTAATTCAATAGCATATGTTACCCAAC
GGGAAGCATATGCTATCGAATTAGGGTTAGTAAAAGGGTCCTAAGGAACAGCGATATCTCCCACCCCATG
AGCTGTCACGGTTTTATTTACATGGGGTCAGGATTCCACGAGGGTAGTGAACCATTTTAGTCACAAGGGC
AGTGGCTGAAGATCAAGGAGCGGGCAGTGAACTCTCCTGAATCTTCGCCTGCTTCTTCATTCTCCTTCGT
TTAGCTAATAGAATAACTGCTGAGTTGTGAACAGTAAGGTGTATGTGAGGTGCTCGAAAACAAGGTTTCA
GGTGACGCCCCCAGAATAAAATTTGGACGGGGGGTTCAGTGGTGGCATTGTGCTATGACACCAATATAAC
CCTCACAAACCCCTTGGGCAATAAATACTAGTGTAGGAATGAAACATTCTGAATATCTTTAACAATAGAA
ATCCATGGGGTGGGGACAAGCCGTAAAGACTGGATGTCCATCTCACACGAATTTATGGCTATGGGCAACA
CATAATCCTAGTGCAATATGATACTGGGGTTATTAAGATGTGTCCCAGGCAGGGACCAAGACAGGTGAAC
CATGTTGTTACACTCTATTTGTAACAAGGGGAAAGAGAGTGGACGCCGACAGCAGCGGACTCCACTGGTT
GTCTCTAACACCCCCGAAAATTAAACGGGGCTCCACGCCAATGGGGCCCATAAACAAAGACAAGTGGCCA
CTCTTTTTTTTGAAATTGTGGAGTGGGGGCACGCGTCAGCCCCCACACGCCGCCCTGCGGTTTTGGACTG
TAAAATAAGGGTGTAATAACTTGGCTGATTGTAACCCCGCTAACCACTGCGGTCAAACCACTTGCCCACA
AAACCACTAATGGCACCCCGGGGAATACCTGCATAAGTAGGTGGGCGGGCCAAGATAGGGGCGCGATTGC
TGCGATCTGGAGGACAAATTACACACACTTGCGCCTGAGCGCCAAGCACAGGGTTGTTGGTCCTCATATT
CACGAGGTCGCTGAGAGCACGGTGGGCTAATGTTGCCATGGGTAGCATATACTACCCAAATATCTGGATA
GCATATGCTATCCTAATCTATATCTGGGTAGCATAGGCTATCCTAATCTATATCTGGGTAGCATATGCTA
TCCTAATCTATATCTGGGTAGTATATGCTATCCTAATTTATATCTGGGTAGCATAGGCTATCCTAATCTA
TATCTGGGTAGCATATGCTATCCTAATCTATATCTGGGTAGTATATGCTATCCTAATCTGTATCCGGGTA
GCATATGCTATCCTAATAGAGATTAGGGTAGTATATGCTATCCTAATTTATATCTGGGTAGCATATACTA
CCCAAATATCTGGATAGCATATGCTATCCTAATCTATATCTGGGTAGCATATGCTATCCTAATCTATATC
TGGGTAGCATAGGCTATCCTAATCTATATCTGGGTAGCATATGCTATCCTAATCTATATCTGGGTAGTAT
ATGCTATCCTAATTTATATCTGGGTAGCATAGGCTATCCTAATCTATATCTGGGTAGCATATGCTATCCT
AATCTATATCTGGGTAGTATATGCTATCCTAATCTGTATCCGGGTAGCATATGCTATCCTCATGATAAGC
TGTCAAACATGAGAATTTTCTTGAAGACGAAAGGGCCTCGTGATACGCCTATTTTTATAGGTTAATGTCA
TGATAATAATGGTTTCTTAGACGTCAGGTGGCACTTTTCGGGGAAATGTGCGCGGAACCCCTATTTGTTT
ATTTTTCTAAATACATTCAAATATGTATCCGCTCATGAGACAATAACCCTGATAAATGCTTCAATAATAT
TGAAAAAGGAAGAGTATGAGTATTCAACATTTCCGTGTCGCCCTTATTCCCTTTTTTGCGGCATTTTGCC
TTCCTGTTTTTGCTCACCCAGAAACGCTGGTGAAAGTAAAAGATGCTGAAGATCAGTTGGGTGCACGAGT
GGGTTACATCGAACTGGATCTCAACAGCGGTAAGATCCTTGAGAGTTTTCGCCCCGAAGAACGTTTTCCA
ATGATGAGCACTTTTAAAGTTCTGCTATGTGGCGCGGTATTATCCCGTGTTGACGCCGGGCAAGAGCAAC
TCGGTCGCCGCATACACTATTCTCAGAATGACTTGGTTGAGTACTCACCAGTCACAGAAAAGCATCTTAC
GGATGGCATGACAGTAAGAGAATTATGCAGTGCTGCCATAACCATGAGTGATAACACTGCGGCCAACTTA
CTTCTGACAACGATCGGAGGACCGAAGGAGCTAACCGCTTTTTTGCACAACATGGGGGATCATGTAACTC
GCCTTGATCGTTGGGAACCGGAGCTGAATGAAGCCATACCAAACGACGAGCGTGACACCACGATGCCTGC
AGCAATGGCAACAACGTTGCGCAAACTATTAACTGGCGAACTACTTACTCTAGCTTCCCGGCAACAATTA
ATAGACTGGATGGAGGCGGATAAAGTTGCAGGACCACTTCTGCGCTCGGCCCTTCCGGCTGGCTGGTTTA
TTGCTGATAAATCTGGAGCCGGTGAGCGTGGGTCTCGCGGTATCATTGCAGCACTGGGGCCAGATGGTAA
GCCCTCCCGTATCGTAGTTATCTACACGACGGGGAGTCAGGCAACTATGGATGAACGAAATAGACAGATC
GCTGAGATAGGTGCCTCACTGATTAAGCATTGGTAACTGTCAGACCAAGTTTACTCATATATACTTTAGA
TTGATTTAAAACTTCATTTTTAATTTAAAAGGATCTAGGTGAAGATCCTTTTTGATAATCTCATGACCAA
AATCCCTTAACGTGAGTTTTCGTTCCACTGAGCGTCAGACCCCGTAGAAAAGATCAAAGGATCTTCTTGA
GATCCTTTTTTTCTGCGCGTAATCTGCTGCTTGCAAACAAAAAAACCACCGCTACCAGCGGTGGTTTGTT
TGCCGGATCAAGAGCTACCAACTCTTTTTCCGAAGGTAACTGGCTTCAGCAGAGCGCAGATACCAAATAC
TGTTCTTCTAGTGTAGCCGTAGTTAGGCCACCACTTCAAGAACTCTGTAGCACCGCCTACATACCTCGCT
CTGCTAATCCTGTTACCAGTGGCTGCTGCCAGTGGCGATAAGTCGTGTCTTACCGGGTTGGACTCAAGAC
GATAGTTACCGGATAAGGCGCAGCGGTCGGGCTGAACGGGGGGTTCGTGCACACAGCCCAGCTTGGAGCG
AACGACCTACACCGAACTGAGATACCTACAGCGTGAGCTATGAGAAAGCGCCACGCTTCCCGAAGGGAGA
AAGGCGGACAGGTATCCGGTAAGCGGCAGGGTCGGAACAGGAGAGCGCACGAGGGAGCTTCCAGGGGGAA
ACGCCTGGTATCTTTATAGTCCTGTCGGGTTTCGCCACCTCTGACTTGAGCGTCGATTTTTGTGATGCTC
GTCAGGGGGGCGGAGCCTATGGAAAAACGCCAGCAACGCGGCCTTTTTACGGTTCCTGGCCTTTTGCTGG
CCTTTTGCTCACATGTTCTTTCCTGCGTTATCCCCTGATTCTGTGGATAACCGTATTACCGCCTTTGAGT
GAGCTGATACCGCTCGCCGCAGCCGAACGACCGAGCGCAGCGAGTCAGTGAGCGAGGAAGCGGAAGAGCG
CCCAATACGCAAACCGCCTCTCCCCGCGCGTTGGCCGATTCATTAATGCAGCTGGCACGACAGGTTTCCC
GACTGGAAAGCGGGCAGTGAGCGCAACGCAATTAATGTGAGTTAGCTCACTCATTAGGCACCCCAGGCTT
TACACTTTATGCTTCCGGCTCGTATGTTGTGTGGAATTGTGAGCGGATAACAATTTCACACAGGAAACAG
CTATGACCATGATTACGCCAAGCTCTAGCTAGAGGTCGACCAATTCTCATGTTTGACAGCTTATCATCGC
AGATCCGGGCAACGTTGTTGCCATTGCTGCAGGCGCAGAACTGGTAGGTATGGAAGATCTATACATTGAA
TCAATATTGGCAATTAGCCATATTAGTCATTGGTTATATAGCATAAATCAATATTGGCTATTGGCCATTG
CATACGTTGTATCTATATCATAATATGTACATTTATATTGGCTCATGTCCAATATGACCGCCATGTT
Features (pLannotate 1.2.2; 18 found; start..end, strand, type, name):
      1..380     +  enhancer       CMV enhancer: human cytomegalovirus immediate early enhancer
    382..581     +  promoter       CMV promoter: human cytomegalovirus (CMV) immediate early promoter
    649..687     +  misc_feature   Ad SA (fragment): adenovirus major late transcript splice acceptor (Friedrich and Soriano, 1991)
    720..929     -  CDS            PTP (fragment): TERM_ADE02 - Experimental evidence at protein level: Swiss-Prot protein existence level 1. Protein covalently bound to the viral DNA that acts as a primer for viral genomic replication by DNA strand displacement. Assembles on the viral origin of replication in an initiation complex with viral polymerase, DBP, host NFIA and host POU2F1/OCT1. During initiation, the polymerase covalently couples the first dCTP with Ser- 580 of pTP. The terminal protein stimulates the template activity over 20 fold compared to protein-free templates. Neo-synthesized viral genomes are linked to two preterminal prot
    960..1049    +  intron         chimeric intron (fragment): chimera between introns from adenovirus and immunoglobulin heavy chain genes
   1068..1114    +  CDS            IgH signal sequence (fragment): signal sequence from the mouse immunoglobulin heavy chain variable region
   1434..1994    +  CDS            Cd4 (fragment): CD4_RAT - Experimental evidence at protein level: Swiss-Prot protein existence level 1. Integral membrane glycoprotein that plays an essential role in the immune response and serves multiple functions in responses against both external and internal offenses. In T-cells, functions primarily as a coreceptor for MHC class II molecule:peptide complex. The antigens presented by class II peptides are derived from extracellular proteins while class I peptides are derived from cytosolic proteins. Interacts simultaneously with the T-cell receptor (TCR) and the MHC class II presented by antigen presenti
   2154..2209    +  polyA_signal   β-globin poly(A) signal: rabbit β-globin polyadenylation signal (Gil and Proudfoot, 1987)
   2723..4404    -  rep_origin     oriP (fragment): Epstein-Barr virus oriP replication origin (Yates et al., 2000)
   4531..4635    +  promoter       AmpR promoter: bla
   4636..5496    +  CDS            AmpR: β-lactamase; bla; confers resistance to ampicillin, carbenicillin, and related antibiotics
   5667..6255    +  rep_origin     ori: high-copy-number ColE1/pMB1/pBR322/pUC origin of replication
   6438..6530    +  CDS            lacI (fragment): lac repressor; lacI; The lac repressor binds to the lac operator to inhibit transcription in E. coli. This inhibition can be relieved by adding lactose or isopropyl-β-D-thiogalactopyranoside (IPTG).
   6543..6564    +  protein_bind   CAP binding site: CAP binding activates transcription in the presence of cAMP. E. coli catabolite activator protein
   6579..6609    +  promoter       lac promoter: promoter for the E. coli lac operon
   6617..6633    +  protein_bind   lac operator: The lac repressor binds to the lac operator to inhibit transcription in E. coli. This inhibition can be relieved by adding lactose or isopropyl-β-D-thiogalactopyranoside (IPTG). lac repressor encoded by lacI
   6703..6719    +  promoter       tet promoter (fragment): E. coli promoter for tetracycline efflux protein gene
   6729..6754    -  CDS            bla(M) (fragment): β-lactamase lacking the signal sequence; bla(M); allows cytosolic expression of β-lactamase
