[The description below was written by a language model from this plasmid's Addgene catalogue record and pLannotate feature annotations shown in this document.]
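Description:
Smp_105220-Cd4-bio-His is a mammalian expression plasmid built on the pTT3 backbone for producing a recombinant, secreted form of the Schistosoma mansoni protein Smp_105220. It is maintained in E. coli through a high-copy ColE1/pUC-type origin and selected with ampicillin via the β-lactamase gene. The backbone also carries a fragment of the Epstein-Barr virus oriP, which in pTT-type vectors supports episomal retention and higher yields in transiently transfected cells that express EBNA1. Short lac-derived elements (a lacI fragment, CAP site, lac promoter and operator) appear to be cloning-vector remnants with no evident role in the expression cassette.

Expression is driven by the human CMV immediate early enhancer and promoter, followed by adenovirus-derived leader and splice sequences and a chimeric intron fragment, which generally improve transcript processing and expression. The annotated "PTP" hit on the reverse strand lies within this adenoviral region and most likely reflects that sequence rather than an intended coding element. A fragment matching a mouse immunoglobulin heavy chain signal sequence precedes the insert region, consistent with routing of the protein into the secretory pathway. The 241 bp Smp_105220 insert, cloned between retained NotI and AscI sites, is not itself annotated in the feature table but fits in the gap upstream of the rat Cd4 segment. It is fused at its C terminus to rat Cd4 domains 3 and 4, a biotinylation sequence and a 6His tag, and the cassette ends with a rabbit β-globin polyadenylation signal. The His tag allows affinity purification, and the biotin tag typically allows capture on streptavidin surfaces. The plasmid belongs to a library of S. mansoni cell-surface and secreted proteins used to identify early serological markers of infection.
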