Addgene plasmid #120599: Smp_105220-Cd4-bio-His
Purpose: Expression of recombinant S. mansoni protein
Depositing lab: Gavin Wright. Depositing organization: Wellcome Sanger Institute. Publication: A library of cell-surface and secreted proteins from Schistosoma mansoni identifies early serological markers of infection. Cécile Crosnier, Anna V. Protasio, Gabriel Rinaldi, Shona Wilson, Matthew Berriman, Gavin J. Wright. bioRXiv 10.1101/593616.
Backbone
  Vector backbone: pTT3
  Backbone manufacturer: Yves Durocher, NRC
  Backbone size w/o insert (bp): 6686
  Vector type: Mammalian Expression
Growth in bacteria
  Bacterial resistance: Ampicillin, 100 μg/mL
  Growth temperature: 37°C
  Growth strain: DH5alpha
  Copy number: High Copy
Gene/Insert
  Gene/Insert name: Smp_105220
  Species: Schistosoma mansoni
  Insert size (bp): 241
  Entrez Gene: Smp_105220 (a.k.a. Smp_105220)
  Promoter: CMV
  Tag / fusion protein: ratCd4(d3+4)-bio-6His (C terminal on backbone)
  Cloning method: Restriction Enzyme; 5′ cloning site NotI (not destroyed); 3′ cloning site AscI (not destroyed)
Terms and licenses: Academic/Nonprofit Terms; Industry Terms: Not Available to Industry
How to cite: Smp_105220-Cd4-bio-His was a gift from Gavin Wright (Addgene plasmid # 120599 ; http://n2t.net/addgene:120599 ; RRID:Addgene_120599)
